>Addgene plasmid #183660 | EGFP-SopB(K528A) | addgene full sequence | sequence record 360240 | Addgene NGS Result
TACCGCCATGCATTAGTTATTAATAGTAATCAATTACGGGGTCATTAGTTCATAGCCCATATATGGAGTT
CCGCGTTACATAACTTACGGTAAATGGCCCGCCTGGCTGACCGCCCAACGACCCCCGCCCATTGACGTCA
ATAATGACGTATGTTCCCATAGTAACGCCAATAGGGACTTTCCATTGACGTCAATGGGTGGAGTATTTAC
GGTAAACTGCCCACTTGGCAGTACATCAAGTGTATCATATGCCAAGTACGCCCCCTATTGACGTCAATGA
CGGTAAATGGCCCGCCTGGCATTATGCCCAGTACATGACCTTATGGGACTTTCCTACTTGGCAGTACATC
TACGTATTAGTCATCGCTATTACCATGGTGATGCGGTTTTGGCAGTACATCAATGGGCGTGGATAGCGGT
TTGACTCACGGGGATTTCCAAGTCTCCACCCCATTGACGTCAATGGGAGTTTGTTTTGGCACCAAAATCA
ACGGGACTTTCCAAAATGTCGTAACAACTCCGCCCCATTGACGCAAATGGGCGGTAGGCGTGTACGGTGG
GAGGTCTATATAAGCAGAGCTGGTTTAGTGAACCGTCAGATCCGCTAGCGCTACCGGTCGCCACCATGGT
GAGCAAGGGCGAGGAGCTGTTCACCGGGGTGGTGCCCATCCTGGTCGAGCTGGACGGCGACGTAAACGGC
CACAAGTTCAGCGTGTCCGGCGAGGGCGAGGGCGATGCCACCTACGGCAAGCTGACCCTGAAGTTCATCT
GCACCACCGGCAAGCTGCCCGTGCCCTGGCCCACCCTCGTGACCACCCTGACCTACGGCGTGCAGTGCTT
CAGCCGCTACCCCGACCACATGAAGCAGCACGACTTCTTCAAGTCCGCCATGCCCGAAGGCTACGTCCAG
GAGCGCACCATCTTCTTCAAGGACGACGGCAACTACAAGACCCGCGCCGAGGTGAAGTTCGAGGGCGACA
CCCTGGTGAACCGCATCGAGCTGAAGGGCATCGACTTCAAGGAGGACGGCAACATCCTGGGGCACAAGCT
GGAGTACAACTACAACAGCCACAACGTCTATATCATGGCCGACAAGCAGAAGAACGGCATCAAGGTGAAC
TTCAAGATCCGCCACAACATCGAGGACGGCAGCGTGCAGCTCGCCGACCACTACCAGCAGAACACCCCCA
TCGGCGACGGCCCCGTGCTGCTGCCCGACAACCACTACCTGAGCACCCAGTCCGCCCTGAGCAAAGACCC
CAACGAGAAGCGCGATCACATGGTCCTGCTGGAGTTCGTGACCGCCGCCGGGATCACTCTCGGCATGGAC
GAGCTGTACAAGTCCGGACTCAGATCTCGAGCTCAAGCTTCGAATTCTGCAGTCGACGGTGGTAGTGCTT
CCGGACAAATACAGAGCTTCTATCACTCAGCTTCACTAAAAACCCAGGAGGCTTTTAAAAGCCTACAAAA
AACCTTATACAACGGAATGCAGATTCTCTCAGGCCAGGGCAAAGCGCCGGCTAAAGCGCCCGACGCTCGC
CCGGAAATTATTGTCCTGCGAGAACCCGGCGCGACATGGGGGAATTATCTACAGCATCAGAAGGCGTCTA
ACCACTCGCTGCATAACCTCTATAACTTACAGCGCGATCTTCTTACCGTCGCGGCAACCGTTCTGGGTAA
ACAAGACCCGGTTCTAACGTCAATGGCAAACCAAATGGAGTTAGCCAAAGTTAAAGCGGACCGGCCAGCA
ACAAAACAAGAAGAAGCCGCGGCAAAAGCATTGAAGAAAAATCTTATCGAACTTATTGCAGCACGCACTC
AGCAGCAGGATGGCTTACCTGCAAAAGAAGCTCATCGCTTTGCGGCAGTAGCGTTTAGAGATGCTCAGGT
CAAGCAGCTTAATAACCAGCCCTGGCAAACCATAAAAAATACACTCACGCATAACGGGCATCACTATACC
AACACGCAGCTCCCTGCAGCAGAGATGAAAATCGGCGCAAAAGATATCTTTCCCAGTGCTTATGAGGGAA
AGGGCGTATGCAGTTGGGATACCAAGAATATTCATCACGCCAATAATTTGTGGATGTCCACGGTGAGTGT
GCATGAGGACGGTAAAGATAAAACGCTTTTTTGCGGGATACGTCATGGCGTGCTTTCCCCCTATCATGAA
AAAGATCCGCTTCTGCGTCACGTCGGCGCTGAAAACAAAGCCAAAGAAGTATTAACTGCGGCACTTTTTA
GTAAACCTGAGTTGCTTAACAAAGCCTTAGCGGGCGAGGCGGTAAGCCTGAAACTGGTATCCGTCGGGTT
ACTCACCGCGTCGAATATTTTCGGCAAAGAGGGAACGATGGTCGAGGACCAAATGCGCGCATGGCAATCG
TTGACCCAGCCGGGAAAAATGATTCATTTAAAAATCCGCAATAAAGATGGCGATCTACAGACGGTAAAAA
TAAAACCGGACGTCGCCGCATTTAATGTGGGTGTTAATGAGCTGGCGCTCAAGCTCGGCTTTGGCCTTAA
GGCATCGGATAGCTATAATGCCGAGGCGCTACATCAGTTATTAGGCAATGATTTACGCCCTGAAGCCAGA
CCAGGTGGCTGGGTTGGCGAATGGCTGGCGCAATACCCGGATAATTATGAGGTCGTCAATACATTAGCGC
GCCAGATTAAGGATATATGGAAAAATAACCAACATCATAAAGATGGCGGCGAACCCTATAAACTCGCACA
ACGCCTTGCCATGTTAGCCCATGAAATTGACGCGGTACCCGCCTGGAATTGTAAAAGCGGCAAAGATCGT
ACAGGGATGATGGATTCAGAAATCAAGCGAGAGATCATTTCCTTACATCAGACCCATATGTTAAGTGCGC
CTGGTAGTCTTCCGGATAGCGGTGGACAGAAAATTTTCCAAAAAGTATTACTGAATAGCGGTAACCTGGA
GATTCAGAAACAAAATACGGGCGGGGCGGGAAACAAAGTAATGGCGAATTTATCGCCAGAGGTGCTCAAT
CTTTCCTATCAAAAACGAGTTGGGGATGAAAATATTTGGCAGTCAGTAAAAGGCATTTCTTCATTAATCA
CATCTTAAGGATCCACCGGATCTAGATAACTGATCATAATCAGCCATACCACATTTGTAGAGGTTTTACT
TGCTTTAAAAAACCTCCCACACCTCCCCCTGAACCTGAAACATAAAATGAATGCAATTGTTGTTGTTAAC
TTGTTTATTGCAGCTTATAATGGTTACAAATAAAGCAATAGCATCACAAATTTCACAAATAAAGCATTTT
TTTCACTGCATTCTAGTTGTGGTTTGTCCAAACTCATCAATGTATCTTAACGCGTAAATTGTAAGCGTTA
ATATTTTGTTAAAATTCGCGTTAAATTTTTGTTAAATCAGCTCATTTTTTAACCAATAGGCCGAAATCGG
CAAAATCCCTTATAAATCAAAAGAATAGACCGAGATAGGGT
[37 nt withheld, positions 3472-3508]
AAAGAACGTGGACTCCAACGTCAAAGG
[49 nt withheld, positions 3536-3584]
T
[91 nt withheld, positions 3586-3676]
G
[124 nt withheld, positions 3678-3801]
CAGGTGGCACTTTTCGGGGAAATGTGCGCGGAACCCCTATTTGTTTATTTTTCTAAATACATTCAAATAT
GTATCCGCTCATGAGACAATAACCCTGATAAATGCTTCAATAATATTGAAAAAGGAAGAGTCCTGAGGCG
GAAAGAACCAGCTGTGGAATGTGTGTCAGTTAGGGTGTGGAAAGTCCCCAGGCTCCCCAGCAGGCAGAAG
TATGCAAAGCATGCATCTCAATTAGTCAGCAACCAGGTGTGGAAAGTCCCCAGGCTCCCCAGCAGGCAGA
AGTATGCAAAGCATGCATCTCAATTAGTCAGCAACCATAGTCCCGCCCCTAACTCCGCCCATCCCGCCCC
TAACTCCGCCCAGTTCCGCCCATTCTCCGCCCCATGGCTGACTAATTTTTTTTATTTATGCAGAGGCCGA
GGCCGCCTCGGCCTCTGAGCTATTCCAGAAGTAGTGAGGAGGCTTTTTTGGAGGCCTAGGCTTTTGCAAA
GATCGATCAAGAGACAGGATGAGGATCGTTTCGCATGATTGAACAAGATGGATTGCACGCAGGTTCTCCG
GCCGCTTGGGTGGAGAGGCTATTCGGCTATGACTGGGCACAACAGACAATCGGCTGCTCTGATGCCGCCG
TGTTCCGGCTGTCAGCGCAGGGGCGCCCGGTTCTTTTTGTCAAGACCGACCTGTCCGGTGCCCTGAATGA
ACTGCAAGACGAGGCAGCGCGGCTATCGTGGCTGGCCACGACGGGCGTTCCTTGCGCAGCTGTGCTCGAC
GTTGTCACTGAAGCGGGAAGGGACTGGCTGCTATTGGGCGAAGTGCCGGGGCAGGATCTCCTGTCATCTC
ACCTTGCTCCTGCCGAGAAAGTATCCATCATGGCTGATGCAATGCGGCGGCTGCATACGCTTGATCCGGC
TACCTGCCCATTCGACCACCAAGCGAAACATCGCATCGAGCGAGCACGTACTCGGATGGAAGCCGGTCTT
GTCGATCAGGATGATCTGGACGAAGAGCATCAGGGGCTCGCGCCAGCCGAACTGTTCGCCAGGCTCAAGG
CGAGCATGCCCGACGGCGAGGATCTCGTCGTGACCCATGGCGATGCCTGCTTGCCGAATATCATGGTGGA
AAATGGCCGCTTTTCTGGATTCATCGACTGTGGCCGGCTGGGTGTGGCGGACCGCTATCAGGACATAGCG
TTGGCTACCCGTGATATTGCTGAAGAGCTTGGCGGCGAATGGGCTGACCGCTTCCTCGTGCTTTACGGTA
TCGCCGCTCCCGATTCGCAGCGCATCGCCTTCTATCGCCTTCTTGACGAGTTCTTCTGAGCGGGACTCTG
GGGTTCGAAATGACCGACCAAGCGACGCCCAACCTGCCATCACGAGATTTCGATTCCACCGCCGCCTTCT
ATGAAAGGTTGGGCTTCGGAATCGTTTTCCGGGACGCCGGCTGGATGATCCTCCAGCGCGGGGATCTCAT
GCTGGAGTTCTTCGCCCACCCTAGGGGGAGGCTAACTGAAACACGGAAGGAGACAATACCGGAAGGAACC
CGCGCTATGACGGCAATAAAAAGACAGAATAAAACGCACGGTGTTGGGTCGTTTGTTCATAAACGCGGGG
TTCGGTCCCAGGGCTGGCACTCTGTCGATACCCCACCGAGACCCCATTGGGGCCAATACGCCCGCGTTTC
TTCCTTTTCCCCACCCCACCCCCCAAGTTCGGGTGAAGGCCCAGGGCTCGCAGCCAACGTCGGGGCGGCA
GGCCCTGCCATAGCCTCAGGTTACTCATATATACTTTAGATTGATTTAAAACTTCATTTTTAATTTAAAA
GGATCTAGGTGAAGATCCTTTTTGATAATCTCATGACCAAAATCCCTTAACGTGAGTTTTCGTTCCACTG
AGCGTCAGACCCCGTAGAAAAGATCAAAGGATCTTCTTGAGATCCTTTTTTTCTGCGCGTAATCTGCTGC
TTGCAAACAAAAAAACCACCGCTACCAGCGGTGGTTTGTTTGCCGGATCAAGAGCTACCAACTCTTTTTC
CGAAGGTAACTGGCTTCAGCAGAGCGCAGATACCAAATACTGTTCTTCTAGTGTAGCCGTAGTTAGGCCA
CCACTTCAAGAACTCTGTAGCACCGCCTACATACCTCGCTCTGCTAATCCTGTTACCAGTGGCTGCTGCC
AGTGGCGATAAGTCGTGTCTTACCGGGTTGGACTCAAGACGATAGTTACCGGATAAGGCGCAGCGGTCGG
GCTGAACGGGGGGTTCGTGCACACAGCCCAGCTTGGAGCGAACGACCTACACCGAACTGAGATACCTACA
GCGTGAGCTATGAGAAAGCGCCACGCTTCCCGAAGGGAGAAAGGCGGACAGGTATCCGGTAAGCGGCAGG
GTCGGAACAGGAGAGCGCACGAGGGAGCTTCCAGGGGGAAACGCCTGGTATCTTTATAGTCCTGTCGGGT
TTCGCCACCTCTGACTTGAGCGTCGATTTTTGTGATGCTCGTCAGGGGGGCGGAGCCTATGGAAAAACGC
CAGCAACGCGGCCTTTTTACGGTTCCTGGCCTTTTGCTGGCCTTTTGCTCACATGTTCTTTCCTGCGTTA
TCCCCTGATTCTGTGGATAACCGTAT
Features (pLannotate 1.2.2; 15 found; start..end, strand, type, name):
     74..377     +  enhancer       CMV enhancer: human cytomegalovirus immediate early enhancer
    378..581     +  promoter       CMV promoter: human cytomegalovirus (CMV) immediate early promoter
    626..1342    +  CDS            EGFP: EGFP is a basic (constitutively fluorescent) green fluorescent protein published in 1996, derived from Aequorea victoria. It is reported to be a rapidly-maturing weak dimer with moderate acid sensitivity.
   1343..1390    +  misc_feature   MCS (fragment): multiple cloning site
   1406..3085    +  CDS            sopB: SOPB_SALTY - Also known as sigD. Experimental evidence at protein level: Swiss-Prot protein existence level 1. Converts phosphatidylinositol 3,4,5-trisphosphate (PtdIns 3,4,5-P3) to PtdIns 3-P and prevents the transition of PtdIns 3-P to PtdIns 3,5-P2. It is one of the known effectors injected by Salmonella into the host cell and is required for invasion and for an efficient generation and maintenance of Salmonella-containing vacuole (SVC). Alteration of the phosphoinositide composition of the plasma membrane causes membrane ruffling and actin cytoskeleton rearrangements. The persistence of Pt
   3111..3195    +  CDS            large T antigen (fragment): large T antigen from SV40 (simian virus 40)
   3218..3339    +  polyA_signal   SV40 poly(A) signal: SV40 polyadenylation signal
   3373..3801    -  rep_origin     f1 ori (sequence partly withheld): f1 bacteriophage origin of replication; arrow indicates direction of (+) strand synthesis
   3828..3932    +  promoter       AmpR promoter: bla
   3934..4291    +  promoter       SV40 promoter: SV40 enhancer and early promoter
   4326..5120    +  CDS            NeoR/KanR: aminoglycoside phosphotransferase from Tn5; aph(3')-II (or nptII); confers resistance to neomycin, kanamycin, and G418 (Geneticin®)
   5141..5293    +  CDS            ble (fragment): BLE_KLEPN - Experimental evidence at protein level: Swiss-Prot protein existence level 1. Binding protein with a strong affinity to the bleomycin family of antibiotics. Binds to CL990; an antimitotic-antibiotic compound. From Klebsiella pneumoniae.
   5352..5399    +  polyA_signal   HSV TK poly(A) signal: herpes simplex virus thymidine kinase polyadenylation signal (Cole and Stacy, 1985)
   5490..5506    -  polyA_signal   bGH poly(A) signal (fragment): bovine growth hormone polyadenylation signal
   5728..6316    +  rep_origin     ori: high-copy-number ColE1/pMB1/pBR322/pUC origin of replication
