[The description below was written by a language model from this plasmid's Addgene catalogue record and pLannotate feature annotations shown in this document.]
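Description:
EGFP-SopB(K528A) is a mammalian expression plasmid built on the Clontech pEGFP-C1 backbone that produces the Salmonella enterica serovar Typhimurium effector SopB (also called SigD) fused at its N-terminus to EGFP. Transcription is driven by the human cytomegalovirus immediate early enhancer and promoter. The EGFP coding sequence is followed by a remnant of the multiple cloning site that acts as a linker, then the sopB open reading frame, which was inserted by Gibson assembly, and the SV40 polyadenylation signal terminates the transcript. The insert carries a K528A point substitution; the record does not state the functional consequence of this change.

The plasmid is maintained at high copy in E. coli through a ColE1/pUC-type origin, and it also carries an f1 phage origin. A single Tn5 aminoglycoside phosphotransferase gene (NeoR/KanR) serves both hosts: a bacterial bla-type promoter drives it for kanamycin selection in bacteria, and the SV40 enhancer/early promoter with an HSV TK polyadenylation signal drives it for G418 selection of transfected mammalian cells. The short large T antigen, ble and bGH poly(A) fragments in the automated annotation are likely partial matches to backbone sequence rather than functional elements.

SopB is a phosphoinositide-modifying effector that Salmonella injects into host cells, where it remodels plasma membrane lipid composition, promotes ruffling and invasion, and supports the Salmonella-containing vacuole. This construct allows the fluorescently tagged mutant to be expressed ectopically and visualised in mammalian cells without infection, presumably for comparison with other SopB variants in studies of 3-phosphorylated phosphoinositide synthesis, the topic of the associated publication.
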