Addgene plasmid #183660: EGFP-SopB(K528A)
Purpose: N-terminally tagged Salmonella Typhimurium SopB (K528A) for mammalian expression
Depositing lab: Sergio Grinstein. Depositing organization: Hospital for Sick Children. Publication: Kinase-independent synthesis of 3-phosphorylated phosphoinositides by a phosphotransferase. Walpole GFW, Pacheco J, Chauhan N, Clark J, Anderson KE, Abbas YM, Brabant-Kirwan D, Montano-Rendon F, Liu Z, Zhu H, Brumell JH, Deiters A, Stephens LR, Hawkins PT, Hammond GRV, Grinstein S, Fairn GD. Nat Cell Biol. 2022 Apr 28. pii: 10.1038/s41556-022-00895-y. doi: 10.1038/s41556-022-00895-y. PubMed 35484249.
Backbone
  Vector backbone: pEGFP-C1
  Backbone manufacturer: Clontech
  Vector type: Mammalian Expression
  Selectable markers: Neomycin (select with G418)
Growth in bacteria
  Bacterial resistance: Kanamycin, 50 μg/mL
  Growth temperature: 37°C
  Growth strain: DH5alpha
  Copy number: High Copy
Gene/Insert
  Gene/Insert name: sopB (alt name: sigD)
  Species: Salmonella enterica serovar Typhimurium
  Mutation: K528A
  Entrez Gene: sopB (a.k.a. STM1091)
  Promoter: CMV
  Tag / fusion protein: EGFP (N terminal on insert)
  Cloning method: Gibson Cloning
  Sequencing primers: 5′ CMV-Fwd, EGFP-Fwd; 3′ SV40pA-R
Terms and licenses: Academic/Nonprofit Terms; Industry Terms: Not Available to Industry
How to cite: EGFP-SopB(K528A) was a gift from Sergio Grinstein (Addgene plasmid # 183660 ; http://n2t.net/addgene:183660 ; RRID:Addgene_183660)
